Addgene plasmid #141907: TFORF2074
Purpose: Lentiviral vector for overexpressing transcription factor ORFs with unique 24-bp barcodes. Barcodes facilitate identification of transcription factors in pooled screens.
Depositing lab: Feng Zhang. Depositing organization: Broad Institute. Publication: A transcription factor atlas of directed differentiation. Joung J, Ma S, Tay T, Geiger-Schuller KR, Kirchgatterer PC, Verdine VK, Guo B, Arias-Garcia MA, Allen WE, Singh A, Kuksenko O, Abudayyeh OO, Gootenberg JS, Fu Z, Macrae RK, Buenrostro JD, Regev A, Zhang F. Cell. 2023 Jan 5;186(1):209-229.e26. doi: 10.1016/j.cell.2022.11.026. PubMed 36608654.
Backbone
  Vector backbone: pLX_TRC317
  Backbone manufacturer: Broad Institute Genetic Perturbation Platform
  Backbone size w/o insert (bp): 8264
  Vector type: Mammalian Expression, Lentiviral
  Selectable markers: Puromycin
Growth in bacteria
  Bacterial resistance: Ampicillin, 100 μg/mL
  Growth temperature: 37°C
  Growth strain: NEB Stable
  Copy number: High Copy
Gene/Insert
  Gene/Insert name: MYB
  Species: H. sapiens (human)
  Insert size (bp): 2339
  Entrez Gene: MYB (a.k.a. Cmyb, c-myb, c-myb_CDS, efg)
  Promoter: EF1a
  Cloning method: Unknown
  Sequencing primers: 5′ GGGTGGAGACTGAAGTTAGGCCAG; 3′ CACATAGCGTAAAAGGAGCAACATAG
Terms and licenses: Academic/Nonprofit Terms; Industry Terms: Not Available to Industry
Depositor comments: NM_001161658,ENST00000534121 . The transcription factor ORF portion of this plasmid was synthesized by Genewiz. Please test multiple small colonies in case of plasmid recombination. To make this collection available in a timely manner, a portion of this collection was not fully sequenced by Addgene. If an Addgene verified full plasmid sequence is not available, please contact us prior to placing an order to request the full sequence.
How to cite: TFORF2074 was a gift from Feng Zhang (Addgene plasmid # 141907 ; http://n2t.net/addgene:141907 ; RRID:Addgene_141907)
