[The description below was written by a language model from this plasmid's Addgene catalogue record and pLannotate feature annotations shown in this document.]
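Description:
TFORF2074 is a lentiviral mammalian expression plasmid built on the pLX_TRC317 backbone from the Broad Institute Genetic Perturbation Platform, carrying the human transcription factor MYB as one member of a barcoded transcription factor ORF collection. In bacteria it is maintained through a high-copy ColE1/pUC-type origin with ampicillin resistance (β-lactamase). An f1 origin and remnants of a lac/T7/T3 cloning region are also present in the backbone. The depositor warns that recombination can occur, as is common for LTR-containing plasmids.

The viral portion follows a third-generation, self-inactivating layout. An RSV promoter drives a truncated HIV-1 5' LTR, followed by the Ψ packaging signal with a partial gag sequence, the Rev response element for Rev-dependent nuclear export of the genomic RNA, a cPPT/CTS element, and a ΔU3 3' LTR that disables LTR promoter activity after integration. Within this frame, SV40 early promoter sequences sit upstream of a puromycin N-acetyltransferase gene for selecting transduced cells. A separate EF-1α promoter drives constitutive expression of the MYB coding sequence, which was produced by gene synthesis and corresponds to a specific annotated transcript isoform. A WPRE downstream of the ORF enhances transcript stability and expression. The short region between the ORF and the WPRE, partly annotated as a U6 promoter fragment, is a plausible place for the unique 24-bp barcode, but the feature table does not annotate the barcode itself.

The construct is intended for overexpressing MYB in mammalian cells, either alone or in pooled lentiviral screens. In such screens the barcode identifies which transcription factor each cell received, as in studies of directed differentiation.
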