Features (pLannotate 1.2.2; 31 found; start..end, strand, type, name):
      5..231     +  promoter       RSV promoter: Rous sarcoma virus enhancer/promoter
    232..412     +  LTR            5' LTR (truncated): truncated 5' long terminal repeat (LTR) from HIV-1
    459..584     +  misc_feature   HIV-1 Ψ: packaging signal of human immunodeficiency virus type 1
    568..931     +  CDS            HIV-1 gag (fragment): gag protein from human immunodeficiency virus 1; gag
   1077..1310    +  misc_feature   RRE: The Rev response element (RRE) of HIV-1 allows for Rev-dependent mRNA export from the nucleus to the cytoplasm.
   1687..1713    +  CDS            Rev (fragment): human immunodeficiency virus 1 (HIV-1) Rev protein; rev; enhances nuclear export of unspliced and incompletely spliced viral mRNAs
   1720..1743    +  promoter       SV40 promoter (fragment): SV40 early promoter
   1744..1815    +  promoter       SV40 promoter (fragment): SV40 enhancer and early promoter
   1839..1974    +  rep_origin     SV40 ori: SV40 origin of replication
   2020..2616    +  CDS            PuroR (fragment): puromycin N-acetyltransferase; pac from Streptomyces; confers resistance to puromycin
   2665..2782    +  misc_feature   cPPT/CTS: central polypurine tract and central termination sequence of HIV-1
   2847..2913    +  CDS            small t antigen (fragment): SV40 (simian virus 40) small t antigen
   2920..4098    +  promoter       EF-1α promoter: strong constitutive promoter for human elongation factor EF-1α
   4115..6349    +  CDS            MYB: MYB_HUMAN - Experimental evidence at protein level: Swiss-Prot protein existence level 1. Transcriptional activator; DNA-binding protein that specifically recognize the sequence 5'-YAAC[GT]G-3'. Plays an important role in the control of proliferation and differentiation of hematopoietic progenitor cells. From Homo sapiens (Human).
   6365..6418    +  promoter       U6 promoter (fragment): RNA polymerase III promoter for human U6 snRNA
   6460..7048    +  misc_feature   WPRE: woodchuck hepatitis virus posttranscriptional regulatory element
   7099..7118    +  misc_feature   cPPT/CTS (fragment): central polypurine tract and central termination sequence of HIV-1
   7120..7353    +  LTR            3' LTR (ΔU3): self-inactivating 3' long terminal repeat (LTR) from HIV-1
   7431..7552    +  polyA_signal   SV40 poly(A) signal: SV40 polyadenylation signal
   7592..7727    +  rep_origin     SV40 ori: SV40 origin of replication
   7748..7766    -  promoter       T7 promoter: promoter for bacteriophage T7 RNA polymerase
   7774..7929    +  CDS            lacZα (fragment): LacZα fragment of β-galactosidase; lacZ fragment
   7934..8362    +  rep_origin     f1 ori (sequence partly withheld): f1 bacteriophage origin of replication; arrow indicates direction of (+) strand synthesis
   8415..8519    +  promoter       AmpR promoter: bla
   8520..9380    +  CDS            AmpR: β-lactamase; bla; confers resistance to ampicillin, carbenicillin, and related antibiotics
   9551..10139   +  rep_origin     ori: high-copy-number ColE1/pMB1/pBR322/pUC origin of replication
  10322..10414   +  CDS            lacI (fragment): lac repressor; lacI; The lac repressor binds to the lac operator to inhibit transcription in E. coli. This inhibition can be relieved by adding lactose or isopropyl-β-D-thiogalactopyranoside (IPTG).
  10427..10448   +  protein_bind   CAP binding site: CAP binding activates transcription in the presence of cAMP. E. coli catabolite activator protein
  10463..10493   +  promoter       lac promoter: promoter for the E. coli lac operon
  10501..10517   +  protein_bind   lac operator: The lac repressor binds to the lac operator to inhibit transcription in E. coli. This inhibition can be relieved by adding lactose or isopropyl-β-D-thiogalactopyranoside (IPTG). lac repressor encoded by lacI
  10562..10580   +  promoter       T3 promoter: promoter for bacteriophage T3 RNA polymerase
>Addgene plasmid #141907 | TFORF2074 | addgene full sequence | sequence record 415072 | Addgene NGS Result
TTAATGTAGTCTTATGCAATACTCTTGTAGTCTTGCAACATGGTAACGATGAGTTAGCAACATGCCTTAC
AAGGAGAGAAAAAGCACCGTGCATGCCGATTGGTGGAAGTAAGGTGGTACGATCGTGCCTTATTAGGAAG
GCAACAGACGGGTCTGACATGGATTGGACGAACCACTGAATTGCCGCATTGCAGAGATATTGTATTTAAG
TGCCTAGCTCGATACATAAACGGGTCTCTCTGGTTAGACCAGATCTGAGCCTGGGAGCTCTCTGGCTAAC
TAGGGAACCCACTGCTTAAGCCTCAATAAAGCTTGCCTTGAGTGCTTCAAGTAGTGTGTGCCCGTCTGTT
GTGTGACTCTGGTAACTAGAGATCCCTCAGACCCTTTTAGTCAGTGTGGAAAATCTCTAGCAGTGGCGCC
CGAACAGGGACTTGAAAGCGAAAGGGAAACCAGAGGAGCTCTCTCGACGCAGGACTCGGCTTGCTGAAGC
GCGCACGGCAAGAGGCGAGGGGCGGCGACTGGTGAGTACGCCAAAAATTTTGACTAGCGGAGGCTAGAAG
GAGAGAGATGGGTGCGAGAGCGTCAGTATTAAGCGGGGGAGAATTAGATCGCGATGGGAAAAAATTCGGT
TAAGGCCAGGGGGAAAGAAAAAATATAAATTAAAACATATAGTATGGGCAAGCAGGGAGCTAGAACGATT
CGCAGTTAATCCTGGCCTGTTAGAAACATCAGAAGGCTGTAGACAAATACTGGGACAGCTACAACCATCC
CTTCAGACAGGATCAGAAGAACTTAGATCATTATATAATACAGTAGCAACCCTCTATTGTGTGCATCAAA
GGATAGAGATAAAAGACACCAAGGAAGCTTTAGACAAGATAGAGGAAGAGCAAAACAAAAGTAAGACCAC
CGCACAGCAAGCGGCCGCTGATCTTCAGACCTGGAGGAGGAGATATGAGGGACAATTGGAGAAGTGAATT
ATATAAATATAAAGTAGTAAAAATTGAACCATTAGGAGTAGCACCCACCAAGGCAAAGAGAAGAGTGGTG
CAGAGAGAAAAAAGAGCAGTGGGAATAGGAGCTTTGTTCCTTGGGTTCTTGGGAGCAGCAGGAAGCACTA
TGGGCGCAGCGTCAATGACGCTGACGGTACAGGCCAGACAATTATTGTCTGGTATAGTGCAGCAGCAGAA
CAATTTGCTGAGGGCTATTGAGGCGCAACAGCATCTGTTGCAACTCACAGTCTGGGGCATCAAGCAGCTC
CAGGCAAGAATCCTGGCTGTGGAAAGATACCTAAAGGATCAACAGCTCCTGGGGATTTGGGGTTGCTCTG
GAAAACTCATTTGCACCACTGCTGTGCCTTGGAATGCTAGTTGGAGTAATAAATCTCTGGAACAGATTTG
GAATCACACGACCTGGATGGAGTGGGACAGAGAAATTAACAATTACACAAGCTTAATACACTCCTTAATT
GAAGAATCGCAAAACCAGCAAGAAAAGAATGAACAAGAATTATTGGAATTAGATAAATGGGCAAGTTTGT
GGAATTGGTTTAACATAACAAATTGGCTGTGGTATATAAAATTATTCATAATGATAGTAGGAGGCTTGGT
AGGTTTAAGAATAGTTTTTGCTGTACTTTCTATAGTGAATAGAGTTAGGCAGGGATATTCACCATTATCG
TTTCAGACCCACCTCCCAACCCCGAGGGGACCCATGCATTGCATCTCAATTAGTCAGCAACCAGGTGTGG
AAAGTCCCCAGGCTCCCCAGCAGGCAGAAGTATGCAAAGCATGCGTCTCAATTAGTCAGCAACCATAGTC
CCGCCCCTAACTCCGCCCATCCCGCCCCTAACTCCGCCCAGTTCCGCCCATTCTCCGCCCCATGGCTGAC
TAATTTTTTTTATTTATGCAGAGGCCGAGGCCGCCTCGGCCTCTGAGCTATTCCAGAAGTAGTGAGGAGG
CTTTTTTGGAGGCCTAGGCTTTTGCAAAAAGCTTTCTAGAGGTACCACCGGAGCTTACCATGACCGAGTA
CAAGCCCACGGTGCGCCTCGCCACCCGCGACGACGTCCCCAGGGCCGTACGCACCCTCGCCGCCGCGTTC
GCCGACTACCCCGCCACGCGCCACACCGTCGATCCGGACCGCCACATCGAGCGGGTCACCGAGCTGCAAG
AACTCTTCCTCACGCGCGTCGGGCTCGACATCGGCAAGGTGTGGGTCGCGGACGACGGCGCCGCCGTGGC
GGTCTGGACCACGCCGGAGAGCGTCGAAGCGGGGGCGGTGTTCGCCGAGATCGGCCCGCGCATGGCCGAG
TTGAGCGGTTCCCGGCTGGCCGCGCAGCAACAGATGGAAGGCCTCCTGGCGCCGCACCGGCCCAAGGAGC
CCGCGTGGTTCCTGGCCACCGTCGGCGTCTCGCCCGACCACCAGGGCAAGGGTCTGGGCAGCGCCGTCGT
GCTCCCCGGAGTGGAGGCGGCCGAGCGCGCCGGGGTGCCCGCCTTCCTGGAGACCTCCGCGCCCCGCAAC
CTCCCCTTCTACGAGCGGCTCGGCTTCACCGTCACCGCCGACGTCGAGGTGCCCGAAGGACCGCGCACCT
GGTGCATGACCCGCAAGCCCGGTGCCAGTTAACGAATTCTAGATCTTGAGACAAATGGCAGTATTCATCC
ACAATTTTAAAAGAAAAGGGGGGATTGGGGGGTACAGTGCAGGGGAAAGAATAGTAGACATAATAGCAAC
AGACATACAAACTAAAGAATTACAAAAACAAATTACAAAAATTCAAAATTTTCGGGTTTATTACAGGGAC
AGCAGAGATCCACTTTGGCGCCGGCTCGAGGCCTGCAGGTGCAAAGATGGATAAAGTTTTAAACAGAGAG
GAATCTTTGCAGCTAATGGACCTTCTAGGTCTTGAAAGGAGTGGGAATTGGCTCCGGTGCCCGTCAGTGG
GCAGAGCGCACATCGCCCACAGTCCCCGAGAAGTTGGGGGGAGGGGTCGGCAATTGAACCGGTGCCTAGA
GAAGGTGGCGCGGGGTAAACTGGGAAAGTGATGTCGTGTACTGGCTCCGCCTTTTTCCCGAGGGTGGGGG
AGAACCGTATATAAGTGCAGTAGTCGCCGTGAACGTTCTTTTTCGCAACGGGTTTGCCGCCAGAACACAG
GTAAGTGCCGTGTGTGGTTCCCGCGGGCCTGGCCTCTTTACGGGTTATGGCCCTTGCGTGCCTTGAATTA
CTTCCACCTGGCTGCAGTACGTGATTCTTGATCCCGAGCTTCGGGTTGGAAGTGGGTGGGAGAGTTCGAG
GCCTTGCGCTTAAGGAGCCCCTTCGCCTCGTGCTTGAGTTGAGGCCTGGCCTGGGCGCTGGGGCCGCCGC
GTGCGAATCTGGTGGCACCTTCGCGCCTGTCTCGCTGCTTTCGATAAGTCTCTAGCCATTTAAAATTTTT
GATGACCTGCTGCGACGCTTTTTTTCTGGCAAGATAGTCTTGTAAATGCGGGCCAAGATCTGCACACTGG
TATTTCGGTTTTTGGGGCCGCGGGCGGCGACGGGGCCCGTGCGTCCCAGCGCACATGTTCGGCGAGGCGG
GGCCTGCGAGCGCGGCCACCGAGAATCGGACGGGGGTAGTCTCAAGCTGGCCGGCCTGCTCTGGTGCCTG
GCCTCGCGCCGCCGTGTATCGCCCCGCCCTGGGCGGCAAGGCTGGCCCGGTCGGCACCAGTTGCGTGAGC
GGAAAGATGGCCGCTTCCCGGCCCTGCTGCAGGGAGCTCAAAATGGAGGACGCGGCGCTCGGGAGAGCGG
GCGGGTGAGTCACCCACACAAAGGAAAAGGGCCTTTCCGTCCTCAGCCGTCGCTTCATGTGACTCCACGG
AGTACCGGGCGCCGTCCAGGCACCTCGATTAGTTCTCGAGCTTTTGGAGTACGTCGTCTTTAGGTTGGGG
GGAGGGGTTTTATGCGATGGAGTTTCCCCACACTGAGTGGGTGGAGACTGAAGTTAGGCCAGCTTGGCAC
TTGATGTAATTCTCCTTGGAATTTGCCCTTTTTGAGTTTGGATCTTGGTTCATTCTCAAGCCTCAGACAG
TGGTTCAAAGTTTTTTTCTTCCATTTCAGGTGTCGTGAGGCTAGCACCGCCACCATGGCCCGAAGACCCC
GGCACAGCATATATAGCAGTGACGAGGATGATGAGGACTTTGAGATGTGTGACCATGACTATGATGGGCT
GCTTCCCAAGTCTGGAAAGCGTCACTTGGGGAAAACAAGGTGGACCCGGGAAGAGGATGAAAAACTGAAG
AAGCTGGTGGAACAGAATGGAACAGATGACTGGAAAGTTATTGCCAATTATCTCCCGAATCGAACAGATG
TGCAGTGCCAGCACCGATGGCAGAAAGTACTAAACCCTGAGCTCATCAAGGGTCCTTGGACCAAAGAAGA
AGATCAGAGAGTGATAGAGCTTGTACAGAAATACGGTCCGAAACGTTGGTCTGTTATTGCCAAGCACTTA
AAGGGGAGAATTGGAAAACAATGTAGGGAGAGGTGGCATAACCACTTGAATCCAGAAGTTAAGAAAACCT
CCTGGACAGAAGAGGAAGACAGAATTATTTACCAGGCACACAAGAGACTGGGGAACAGATGGGCAGAAAT
CGCAAAGCTACTGCCTGGACGAACTGATAATGCTATCAAGAACCACTGGAATTCTACAATGCGTCGGAAG
GTCGAACAGGAAGGTTATCTGCAGGAGTCTTCAAAAGCCAGCCAGCCAGCAGTGGCCACAAGCTTCCAGA
AGAACAGTCATTTGATGGGTTTTGCTCAGGCTCCGCCTACAGCTCAACTCCCTGCCACTGGCCAGCCCAC
TGTTAACAACGACTATTCCTATTACCACATTTCTGAAGCACAAAATGTCTCCAGTCATGTTCCATACCCT
GTAGCGTTACATGTAAATATAGTCAATGTCCCTCAGCCAGCTGCCGCAGCCATTCAGAGACACTATAATG
ATGAAGACCCTGAGAAGGAAAAGCGAATAAAGGAATTAGAATTGCTCCTAATGTCAACCGAGAATGAGCT
AAAAGGACAGCAGGTGCTACCAACACAGAACCACACATGCAGCTACCCCGGGTGGCACAGCACCACCATT
GCCGACCACACCAGACCTCATGGAGACAGTGCACCTGTTTCCTGTTTGGGAGAACACCACTCCACTCCAT
CTCTGCCAGCGGATCCTGGCTCCCTACCTGAAGAAAGCGCCTCGCCAGCAAGGTGCATGATCGTCCACCA
GGGCACCATTCTGGATAATGATTCTTCATCATGGTGTGATCTCAGCAGTTTTGAATTCTTTGAAGAAGCA
GATTTTTCACCTAGCCAACATCACACAGGCAAAGCCCTACAGCTTCAGCAAAGAGAGGGCAATGGGACTA
AACCTGCAGGAGAACCTAGCCCAAGGGTGAACAAACGTATGTTGAGTGAGAGTTCACTTGACCCACCCAA
GGTCTTACCTCCTGCAAGGCACAGCACAATTCCACTGGTCATCCTTCGAAAAAAACGGGGCCAGGCCAGC
CCCTTAGCCACTGGAGACTGTAGCTCCTTCATATTTGCTGACGTCAGCAGTTCAACTCCCAAGCGTTCCC
CTGTCAAAAGCCTACCCTTCTCTCCCTCGCAGTTCTTAAACACTTCCAGTAACCATGAAAACTCAGACTT
GGAAATGCCTTCTTTAACTTCCACCCCCCTCATTGGTCACAAATTGACTGTTACAACACCATTTCATAGA
GACCAGACTGTGAAAACTCAAAAGGAAAATACTGTTTTTAGAACCCCAGCTATCAAAAGGTCAATCTTAG
AAAGCTCTCCAAGAACTCCTACACCATTCAAACATGCACTTGCAGCTCAAGAAATTAAATACGGTCCCCT
GAAGATGCTACCTCAGACACCCTCTCATCTAGTAGAAGATCTGCAGGATGTGATCAAACAGGAATCTGAT
GAATCTGGAATTGTTGCTGAGTTTCAAGAAAATGGACCACCCTTACTGAAGAAAATCAAACAAGAGGTGG
AATCTCCAACTGATAAATCAGGAAACTTCTTCTGCTCACACCACTGGGAAGGGGACAGTCTGAATACCCA
ACTGTTCACGCAGACCTCGCCTGTGGCAGATGCACCGAATATTCTTACAAGCTCCGTTTTAATGGCACCA
GCATCAGAAGATGAAGACAATGTTCTCAAAGCATTTACAGTACCTAAAAACAGGTCCCTGGCGAGCCCCT
TGCAGCCTTGTAGCAGTACCTGGGAACCTGCATCCTGTGGAAAGATGGAGGAGCAGATGACATCTTCCAG
TCAAGCTCGTAAATACGTGAATGCATTCTCAGCCCGGACGCTGGTCATGTAGTAATGAACTAGTCCGTAA
CTTGAAAGTATTTCGATTTCTTGGCTTTATATATCTTGTGGAAAGGACGAGTGGACTTCCAGTATCGTTA
GTAAACGCGTTAAGTCGACAATCAACCTCTGGATTACAAAATTTGTGAAAGATTGACTGGTATTCTTAAC
TATGTTGCTCCTTTTACGCTATGTGGATACGCTGCTTTAATGCCTTTGTATCATGCTATTGCTTCCCGTA
TGGCTTTCATTTTCTCCTCCTTGTATAAATCCTGGTTGCTGTCTCTTTATGAGGAGTTGTGGCCCGTTGT
CAGGCAACGTGGCGTGGTGTGCACTGTGTTTGCTGACGCAACCCCCACTGGTTGGGGCATTGCCACCACC
TGTCAGCTCCTTTCCGGGACTTTCGCTTTCCCCCTCCCTATTGCCACGGCGGAACTCATCGCCGCCTGCC
TTGCCCGCTGCTGGACAGGGGCTCGGCTGTTGGGCACTGACAATTCCGTGGTGTTGTCGGGGAAATCATC
GTCCTTTCCTTGGCTGCTCGCCTGTGTTGCCACCTGGATTCTGCGCGGGACGTCCTTCTGCTACGTCCCT
TCGGCCCTCAATCCAGCGGACCTTCCTTCCCGCGGCCTGCTGCCGGCTCTGCGGCCTCTTCCGCGTCTTC
GCCTTCGCCCTCAGACGAGTCGGATCTCCCTTTGGGCCGCCTCCCCGCGTCGACTTTAAGACCAATGACT
TACAAGGCAGCTGTAGATCTTAGCCACTTTTTAAAAGAAAAGGGGGGACTGGAAGGGCTAATTCACTCCC
AACGAAGACAAGATCTGCTTTTTGCTTGTACTGGGTCTCTCTGGTTAGACCAGATCTGAGCCTGGGAGCT
CTCTGGCTAACTAGGGAACCCACTGCTTAAGCCTCAATAAAGCTTGCCTTGAGTGCTTCAAGTAGTGTGT
GCCCGTCTGTTGTGTGACTCTGGTAACTAGAGATCCCTCAGACCCTTTTAGTCAGTGTGGAAAATCTCTA
GCAGTACGTATAGTAGTTCATGTCATCTTATTATTCAGTATTTATAACTTGCAAAGAAATGAATATCAGA
GAGTGAGAGGAACTTGTTTATTGCAGCTTATAATGGTTACAAATAAAGCAATAGCATCACAAATTTCACA
AATAAAGCATTTTTTTCACTGCATTCTAGTTGTGGTTTGTCCAAACTCATCAATGTATCTTATCATGTCT
GGCTCTAGCTATCCCGCCCCTAACTCCGCCCATCCCGCCCCTAACTCCGCCCAGTTCCGCCCATTCTCCG
CCCCATGGCTGACTAATTTTTTTTATTTATGCAGAGGCCGAGGCCGCCTCGGCCTCTGAGCTATTCCAGA
AGTAGTGAGGAGGCTTTTTTGGAGGCCTAGGGACGTACCCAATTCGCCCTATAGTGAGTCGTATTACGCG
CGCTCACTGGCCGTCGTTTTACAACGTCGTGACTGGGAAAACCCTGGCGTTACCCAACTTAATCGCCTTG
CAGCACATCCCCCTTTCGCCAGCTGGCGTAATAGCGAAGAGGCCCGCACCGATCGCCCTTCCCAACAGTT
GCGCAGCCTGAATGGCGAATGGG
[124 nt withheld, positions 7934-8057]
C
[91 nt withheld, positions 8059-8149]
A
[49 nt withheld, positions 8151-8199]
CCTTTGACGTTGGAGTCCACGTTCTTT
[37 nt withheld, positions 8227-8263]
ACCCTATCTCGGTCTATTCTTTTGATTTATAAGGGATTTTGCCGATTTCGGCCTATTGGTTAAAAAATGA
GCTGATTTAACAAAAATTTAACGCGAATTTTAACAAAATATTAACGCTTACAATTTAGGTGGCACTTTTC
GGGGAAATGTGCGCGGAACCCCTATTTGTTTATTTTTCTAAATACATTCAAATATGTATCCGCTCATGAG
ACAATAACCCTGATAAATGCTTCAATAATATTGAAAAAGGAAGAGTATGAGTATTCAACATTTCCGTGTC
GCCCTTATTCCCTTTTTTGCGGCATTTTGCCTTCCTGTTTTTGCTCACCCAGAAACGCTGGTGAAAGTAA
AAGATGCTGAAGATCAGTTGGGTGCACGAGTGGGTTACATCGAACTGGATCTCAACAGCGGTAAGATCCT
TGAGAGTTTTCGCCCCGAAGAACGTTTTCCAATGATGAGCACTTTTAAAGTTCTGCTATGTGGCGCGGTA
TTATCCCGTATTGACGCCGGGCAAGAGCAACTCGGTCGCCGCATACACTATTCTCAGAATGACTTGGTTG
AGTACTCACCAGTCACAGAAAAGCATCTTACGGATGGCATGACAGTAAGAGAATTATGCAGTGCTGCCAT
AACCATGAGTGATAACACTGCGGCCAACTTACTTCTGACAACGATCGGAGGACCGAAGGAGCTAACCGCT
TTTTTGCACAACATGGGGGATCATGTAACTCGCCTTGATCGTTGGGAACCGGAGCTGAATGAAGCCATAC
CAAACGACGAGCGTGACACCACGATGCCTGTAGCAATGGCAACAACGTTGCGCAAACTATTAACTGGCGA
ACTACTTACTCTAGCTTCCCGGCAACAATTAATAGACTGGATGGAGGCGGATAAAGTTGCAGGACCACTT
CTGCGCTCGGCCCTTCCGGCTGGCTGGTTTATTGCTGATAAATCTGGAGCCGGTGAGCGTGGGTCTCGCG
GTATCATTGCAGCACTGGGGCCAGATGGTAAGCCCTCCCGTATCGTAGTTATCTACACGACGGGGAGTCA
GGCAACTATGGATGAACGAAATAGACAGATCGCTGAGATAGGTGCCTCACTGATTAAGCATTGGTAACTG
TCAGACCAAGTTTACTCATATATACTTTAGATTGATTTAAAACTTCATTTTTAATTTAAAAGGATCTAGG
TGAAGATCCTTTTTGATAATCTCATGACCAAAATCCCTTAACGTGAGTTTTCGTTCCACTGAGCGTCAGA
CCCCGTAGAAAAGATCAAAGGATCTTCTTGAGATCCTTTTTTTCTGCGCGTAATCTGCTGCTTGCAAACA
AAAAAACCACCGCTACCAGCGGTGGTTTGTTTGCCGGATCAAGAGCTACCAACTCTTTTTCCGAAGGTAA
CTGGCTTCAGCAGAGCGCAGATACCAAATACTGTTCTTCTAGTGTAGCCGTAGTTAGGCCACCACTTCAA
GAACTCTGTAGCACCGCCTACATACCTCGCTCTGCTAATCCTGTTACCAGTGGCTGCTGCCAGTGGCGAT
AAGTCGTGTCTTACCGGGTTGGACTCAAGACGATAGTTACCGGATAAGGCGCAGCGGTCGGGCTGAACGG
GGGGTTCGTGCACACAGCCCAGCTTGGAGCGAACGACCTACACCGAACTGAGATACCTACAGCGTGAGCT
ATGAGAAAGCGCCACGCTTCCCGAAGGGAGAAAGGCGGACAGGTATCCGGTAAGCGGCAGGGTCGGAACA
GGAGAGCGCACGAGGGAGCTTCCAGGGGGAAACGCCTGGTATCTTTATAGTCCTGTCGGGTTTCGCCACC
TCTGACTTGAGCGTCGATTTTTGTGATGCTCGTCAGGGGGGCGGAGCCTATGGAAAAACGCCAGCAACGC
GGCCTTTTTACGGTTCCTGGCCTTTTGCTGGCCTTTTGCTCACATGTTCTTTCCTGCGTTATCCCCTGAT
TCTGTGGATAACCGTATTACCGCCTTTGAGTGAGCTGATACCGCTCGCCGCAGCCGAACGACCGAGCGCA
GCGAGTCAGTGAGCGAGGAAGCGGAAGAGCGCCCAATACGCAAACCGCCTCTCCCCGCGCGTTGGCCGAT
TCATTAATGCAGCTGGCACGACAGGTTTCCCGACTGGAAAGCGGGCAGTGAGCGCAACGCAATTAATGTG
AGTTAGCTCACTCATTAGGCACCCCAGGCTTTACACTTTATGCTTCCGGCTCGTATGTTGTGTGGAATTG
TGAGCGGATAACAATTTCACACAGGAAACAGCTATGACCATGATTACGCCAAGCGCGCAATTAACCCTCA
CTAAAGGGAACAAAAGCTGGAGCTGCAAGC
