>Addgene plasmid #141907 | TFORF2074 | depositor partial sequence | sequence record 277858 | Insert
ACCGCCACCATGGCCCGAAGACCCCGGCACAGCATATATAGCAGTGACGAGGATGATGAGGACTTTGAGA
TGTGTGACCATGACTATGATGGGCTGCTTCCCAAGTCTGGAAAGCGTCACTTGGGGAAAACAAGGTGGAC
CCGGGAAGAGGATGAAAAACTGAAGAAGCTGGTGGAACAGAATGGAACAGATGACTGGAAAGTTATTGCC
AATTATCTCCCGAATCGAACAGATGTGCAGTGCCAGCACCGATGGCAGAAAGTACTAAACCCTGAGCTCA
TCAAGGGTCCTTGGACCAAAGAAGAAGATCAGAGAGTGATAGAGCTTGTACAGAAATACGGTCCGAAACG
TTGGTCTGTTATTGCCAAGCACTTAAAGGGGAGAATTGGAAAACAATGTAGGGAGAGGTGGCATAACCAC
TTGAATCCAGAAGTTAAGAAAACCTCCTGGACAGAAGAGGAAGACAGAATTATTTACCAGGCACACAAGA
GACTGGGGAACAGATGGGCAGAAATCGCAAAGCTACTGCCTGGACGAACTGATAATGCTATCAAGAACCA
CTGGAATTCTACAATGCGTCGGAAGGTCGAACAGGAAGGTTATCTGCAGGAGTCTTCAAAAGCCAGCCAG
CCAGCAGTGGCCACAAGCTTCCAGAAGAACAGTCATTTGATGGGTTTTGCTCAGGCTCCGCCTACAGCTC
AACTCCCTGCCACTGGCCAGCCCACTGTTAACAACGACTATTCCTATTACCACATTTCTGAAGCACAAAA
TGTCTCCAGTCATGTTCCATACCCTGTAGCGTTACATGTAAATATAGTCAATGTCCCTCAGCCAGCTGCC
GCAGCCATTCAGAGACACTATAATGATGAAGACCCTGAGAAGGAAAAGCGAATAAAGGAATTAGAATTGC
TCCTAATGTCAACCGAGAATGAGCTAAAAGGACAGCAGGTGCTACCAACACAGAACCACACATGCAGCTA
CCCCGGGTGGCACAGCACCACCATTGCCGACCACACCAGACCTCATGGAGACAGTGCACCTGTTTCCTGT
TTGGGAGAACACCACTCCACTCCATCTCTGCCAGCGGATCCTGGCTCCCTACCTGAAGAAAGCGCCTCGC
CAGCAAGGTGCATGATCGTCCACCAGGGCACCATTCTGGATAATGATTCTTCATCATGGTGTGATCTCAG
CAGTTTTGAATTCTTTGAAGAAGCAGATTTTTCACCTAGCCAACATCACACAGGCAAAGCCCTACAGCTT
CAGCAAAGAGAGGGCAATGGGACTAAACCTGCAGGAGAACCTAGCCCAAGGGTGAACAAACGTATGTTGA
GTGAGAGTTCACTTGACCCACCCAAGGTCTTACCTCCTGCAAGGCACAGCACAATTCCACTGGTCATCCT
TCGAAAAAAACGGGGCCAGGCCAGCCCCTTAGCCACTGGAGACTGTAGCTCCTTCATATTTGCTGACGTC
AGCAGTTCAACTCCCAAGCGTTCCCCTGTCAAAAGCCTACCCTTCTCTCCCTCGCAGTTCTTAAACACTT
CCAGTAACCATGAAAACTCAGACTTGGAAATGCCTTCTTTAACTTCCACCCCCCTCATTGGTCACAAATT
GACTGTTACAACACCATTTCATAGAGACCAGACTGTGAAAACTCAAAAGGAAAATACTGTTTTTAGAACC
CCAGCTATCAAAAGGTCAATCTTAGAAAGCTCTCCAAGAACTCCTACACCATTCAAACATGCACTTGCAG
CTCAAGAAATTAAATACGGTCCCCTGAAGATGCTACCTCAGACACCCTCTCATCTAGTAGAAGATCTGCA
GGATGTGATCAAACAGGAATCTGATGAATCTGGAATTGTTGCTGAGTTTCAAGAAAATGGACCACCCTTA
CTGAAGAAAATCAAACAAGAGGTGGAATCTCCAACTGATAAATCAGGAAACTTCTTCTGCTCACACCACT
GGGAAGGGGACAGTCTGAATACCCAACTGTTCACGCAGACCTCGCCTGTGGCAGATGCACCGAATATTCT
TACAAGCTCCGTTTTAATGGCACCAGCATCAGAAGATGAAGACAATGTTCTCAAAGCATTTACAGTACCT
AAAAACAGGTCCCTGGCGAGCCCCTTGCAGCCTTGTAGCAGTACCTGGGAACCTGCATCCTGTGGAAAGA
TGGAGGAGCAGATGACATCTTCCAGTCAAGCTCGTAAATACGTGAATGCATTCTCAGCCCGGACGCTGGT
CATGTAGTAATGAACTAGTCCGTAACTTGAAAGTATTTCGATTTCTTGGCTTTATATATCTTGTGGAAAG
GACGAGTGGACTTCCAGTATCGTTAGTAA
