>Addgene plasmid #141907 | TFORF2074 | depositor partial sequence | sequence record 277859 | Barcode
GTGGACTTCCAGTATCGTTAGTAA
